Addgene plasmid #216178: pHAGE2-TetO-SOX17E57C
Purpose: Generate lentiviruses encoding for human SOX17E57C (HMG box numbering); for use in pluripotency reprogramming
Depositing lab: Ralf Jauch. Depositing organization: University of Hong Kong. Publication: An acidic residue within the OCT4 dimerization interface of SOX17 is necessary and sufficient to overcome its pluripotency-inducing activity. Ho SY, Hu H, Ho DHH, Renom APS, Yeung SW, Boerner F, Weng M, Hutchins AP, Jauch R. Stem Cell Reports. 2025 Mar 11;20(3):102398. doi: 10.1016/j.stemcr.2025.102398. Epub 2025 Feb 6. PubMed 39919754.
Backbone
  Vector backbone: pHAGE2-TetO
  Vector type: Lentiviral
Growth in bacteria
  Bacterial resistance: Ampicillin, 100 μg/mL
  Growth temperature: 37°C
  Growth strain: NEB Stable
  Copy number: High Copy
Gene/Insert
  Gene/Insert name: SOX17
  Species: H. sapiens (human)
  Mutation: Glu113Glu (silent mutation); Glu120Glu (silent mutation); Glu122Cys
  Entrez Gene: SOX17 (a.k.a. VUR3)
  Cloning method: Restriction Enzyme; 5′ cloning site Unknown (unknown if destroyed)
Terms and licenses: Academic/Nonprofit Terms; Industry Terms: Not Available to Industry
How to cite: pHAGE2-TetO-SOX17E57C was a gift from Ralf Jauch (Addgene plasmid # 216178 ; http://n2t.net/addgene:216178 ; RRID:Addgene_216178)
