[The description below was written by a language model from this plasmid's Addgene catalogue record and pLannotate feature annotations shown in this document.]
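Description:
pHAGE2-TetO-SOX17E57C is an HIV-1-based lentiviral transfer plasmid built on the pHAGE2-TetO backbone, designed to produce lentiviruses that deliver a doxycycline-inducible mutant of human SOX17. In bacteria it is maintained as a high-copy plasmid through a ColE1/pUC-type origin and selected with ampicillin via the β-lactamase gene. A recombination-limiting strain is listed for propagation, as is usual for LTR-containing vectors.

The viral portion contains a 5' LTR followed by the Ψ packaging signal with a gag fragment, the Rev response element for Rev-dependent nuclear export of the genomic RNA, and the cPPT/CTS. Downstream lies a tetracycline-responsive promoter (tetO repeats joined to a minimal CMV promoter), which drives the full SOX17 coding sequence only when a tetracycline-controlled transactivator is supplied from a separate construct, since none is annotated here. A WPRE follows the open reading frame to enhance transcript expression. The cassette ends in a U3-deleted, self-inactivating 3' LTR that carries an annotated loxP site. After reverse transcription this site would be expected to be copied to both ends of the provirus, allowing Cre-mediated excision. No mammalian selection marker or reporter is annotated.

The insert carries Glu122Cys in full-length numbering, equivalent to E57C in HMG box numbering, plus two silent changes at Glu113 and Glu120. According to the associated study, this acidic residue sits in the OCT4 dimerization interface of SOX17. The stated purpose of the construct is pluripotency reprogramming experiments.
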