Features (pLannotate 1.2.2; 28 found; start..end, strand, type, name):
      1..127     +  LTR            5' LTR (truncated) (fragment): truncated 5' long terminal repeat (LTR) from HIV-1
    260..364     +  promoter       AmpR promoter: bla
    365..1225    +  CDS            AmpR: β-lactamase; bla; confers resistance to ampicillin, carbenicillin, and related antibiotics
   1396..1984    +  rep_origin     ori: high-copy-number ColE1/pMB1/pBR322/pUC origin of replication
   2167..2221    +  CDS            lacI (fragment): lac repressor; lacI; The lac repressor binds to the lac operator to inhibit transcription in E. coli. This inhibition can be relieved by adding lactose or isopropyl-β-D-thiogalactopyranoside (IPTG).
   2227..2320    +  rep_origin     SV40 ori (fragment): SV40 origin of replication
   2345..2382    +  CDS            lacI (fragment): lac repressor; lacI; The lac repressor binds to the lac operator to inhibit transcription in E. coli. This inhibition can be relieved by adding lactose or isopropyl-β-D-thiogalactopyranoside (IPTG).
   2395..2416    +  protein_bind   CAP binding site: CAP binding activates transcription in the presence of cAMP. E. coli catabolite activator protein
   2431..2461    +  promoter       lac promoter: promoter for the E. coli lac operon
   2469..2485    +  protein_bind   lac operator: The lac repressor binds to the lac operator to inhibit transcription in E. coli. This inhibition can be relieved by adding lactose or isopropyl-β-D-thiogalactopyranoside (IPTG). lac repressor encoded by lacI
   2519..2602    +  polyA_signal   SV40 poly(A) signal (fragment): SV40 polyadenylation signal
   2769..3098    +  CDS            nef (fragment): NEF_HV1BR - Experimental evidence at protein level: Swiss-Prot protein existence level 1. Extracellular Nef protein targets CD4(+) T-lymphocytes for apoptosis by interacting with CXCR4 surface receptors (PubMed:14990729). From Human immunodeficiency virus type 1 group M subtype B (isolate BRU/LAI) (HIV-1).
   3146..3403    +  LTR            5' LTR (truncated): truncated 5' long terminal repeat (LTR) from HIV-1
   3450..3575    +  misc_feature   HIV-1 Ψ: packaging signal of human immunodeficiency virus type 1
   3559..3897    +  CDS            HIV-1 gag (fragment): gag protein from human immunodeficiency virus 1; gag
   4072..4305    +  misc_feature   RRE: The Rev response element (RRE) of HIV-1 allows for Rev-dependent mRNA export from the nucleus to the cytoplasm.
   4682..4782    +  CDS            Rev (fragment): human immunodeficiency virus 1 (HIV-1) Rev protein; rev; enhances nuclear export of unspliced and incompletely spliced viral mRNAs
   4827..4944    +  misc_feature   cPPT/CTS: central polypurine tract and central termination sequence of HIV-1
   4986..5006    -  promoter       SV40 promoter (fragment): SV40 enhancer and early promoter
   5007..5175    +  protein_bind   tetracycline response element (fragment): contains seven copies of the tetracycline operator tetO tetracycline repressor TetR
   5276..5292    +  misc_feature   MCS (fragment): pUC18/19 multiple cloning site
   5292..5359    +  promoter       tight TRE promoter (fragment): Tet-responsive promoter PTight, consisting of seven tet operator sequences followed by the minimal CMV promoter
   5434..6675    +  CDS            SOX17: SOX17_HUMAN - Experimental evidence at protein level: Swiss-Prot protein existence level 1. Acts as transcription regulator that binds target promoter DNA and bends the DNA. Binds to the sequences 5'-AACAAT-'3 or 5'- AACAAAG-3'. Modulates transcriptional regulation via WNT3A. Inhibits Wnt signaling. Promotes degradation of activated CTNNB1. Plays a key role in the regulation of embryonic development. Required for normal development of the definitive gut endoderm. Required for normal looping of the embryonic heart tube. Plays an important role in embryonic and postnatal vascular development, in
   6698..7286    +  misc_feature   WPRE: woodchuck hepatitis virus posttranscriptional regulatory element
   7339..7358    +  misc_feature   cPPT/CTS (fragment): central polypurine tract and central termination sequence of HIV-1
   7360..7395    +  LTR            3' LTR (ΔU3) (fragment): self-inactivating 3' long terminal repeat (LTR) from HIV-1
   7416..7449    +  protein_bind   loxP: Cre-mediated recombination occurs in the 8-bp core sequence (GCATACAT). Cre recombinase
   7468..7648    +  LTR            5' LTR (truncated): truncated 5' long terminal repeat (LTR) from HIV-1
>Addgene plasmid #216178 | pHAGE2-TetO-SOX17E57C | addgene full sequence | sequence record 431754 | Addgene NGS Result
AACCCACTGCTTAAGCCTCAATAAAGCTTGCCTTGAGTGCTTCAAGTAGTGTGTGCCCGTCTGTTGTGTG
ACTCTGGTAACTAGAGATCCCTCAGACCCTTTTAGTCAGTGTGGAAAATCTCTAGCACCCGGGCGATTAA
GGAAAGGGCTAGATCATTCTTGAAGACGAAAGGGCCTCGTGATACGCCTATTTTTATAGGTTAATGTCAT
GATAATAATGGTTTCTTAGACGTCAGGTGGCACTTTTCGGGGAAATGTGCGCGGAACCCCTATTTGTTTA
TTTTTCTAAATACATTCAAATATGTATCCGCTCATGAGACAATAACCCTGATAAATGCTTCAATAATATT
GAAAAAGGAAGAGTATGAGTATTCAACATTTCCGTGTCGCCCTTATTCCCTTTTTTGCGGCATTTTGCCT
TCCTGTTTTTGCTCACCCAGAAACGCTGGTGAAAGTAAAAGATGCTGAAGATCAGTTGGGTGCACGAGTG
GGTTACATCGAACTGGATCTCAACAGCGGTAAGATCCTTGAGAGTTTTCGCCCCGAAGAACGTTTTCCAA
TGATGAGCACTTTTAAAGTTCTGCTATGTGGCGCGGTATTATCCCGTGTTGACGCCGGGCAAGAGCAACT
CGGTCGCCGCATACACTATTCTCAGAATGACTTGGTTGAGTACTCACCAGTCACAGAAAAGCATCTTACG
GATGGCATGACAGTAAGAGAATTATGCAGTGCTGCCATAACCATGAGTGATAACACTGCGGCCAACTTAC
TTCTGACAACGATCGGAGGACCGAAGGAGCTAACCGCTTTTTTGCACAACATGGGGGATCATGTAACTCG
CCTTGATCGTTGGGAACCGGAGCTGAATGAAGCCATACCAAACGACGAGCGTGACACCACGATGCCTGTA
GCAATGGCAACAACGTTGCGCAAACTATTAACTGGCGAACTACTTACTCTAGCTTCCCGGCAACAATTAA
TAGACTGGATGGAGGCGGATAAAGTTGCAGGACCACTTCTGCGCTCGGCCCTTCCGGCTGGCTGGTTTAT
TGCTGATAAATCTGGAGCCGGTGAGCGTGGGTCTCGCGGTATCATTGCAGCACTGGGGCCAGATGGTAAG
CCCTCCCGTATCGTAGTTATCTACACGACGGGGAGTCAGGCAACTATGGATGAACGAAATAGACAGATCG
CTGAGATAGGTGCCTCACTGATTAAGCATTGGTAACTGTCAGACCAAGTTTACTCATATATACTTTAGAT
TGATTTAAAACTTCATTTTTAATTTAAAAGGATCTAGGTGAAGATCCTTTTTGATAATCTCATGACCAAA
ATCCCTTAACGTGAGTTTTCGTTCCACTGAGCGTCAGACCCCGTAGAAAAGATCAAAGGATCTTCTTGAG
ATCCTTTTTTTCTGCGCGTAATCTGCTGCTTGCAAACAAAAAAACCACCGCTACCAGCGGTGGTTTGTTT
GCCGGATCAAGAGCTACCAACTCTTTTTCCGAAGGTAACTGGCTTCAGCAGAGCGCAGATACCAAATACT
GTTCTTCTAGTGTAGCCGTAGTTAGGCCACCACTTCAAGAACTCTGTAGCACCGCCTACATACCTCGCTC
TGCTAATCCTGTTACCAGTGGCTGCTGCCAGTGGCGATAAGTCGTGTCTTACCGGGTTGGACTCAAGACG
ATAGTTACCGGATAAGGCGCAGCGGTCGGGCTGAACGGGGGGTTCGTGCACACAGCCCAGCTTGGAGCGA
ACGACCTACACCGAACTGAGATACCTACAGCGTGAGCTATGAGAAAGCGCCACGCTTCCCGAAGGGAGAA
AGGCGGACAGGTATCCGGTAAGCGGCAGGGTCGGAACAGGAGAGCGCACGAGGGAGCTTCCAGGGGGAAA
CGCCTGGTATCTTTATAGTCCTGTCGGGTTTCGCCACCTCTGACTTGAGCGTCGATTTTTGTGATGCTCG
TCAGGGGGGCGGAGCCTATGGAAAAACGCCAGCAACGCGGCCTTTTTACGGTTCCTGGCCTTTTGCTGGC
CTTTTGCTCACATGTTCTTTCCTGCGTTATCCCCTGATTCTGTGGATAACCGTATTACCGCCTTTGAGTG
AGCTGATACCGCTCGCCGCAGCCGAACGACCGAGCGCAGCGAGTCAGTGAGCGAGGAAGCGGAAGAGCGC
CCAATACGCAAACCGCCTCTCCCCGCGCGTTGGCCGATTCATTAATGCAGCAAGCTCATGGCTGACTAAT
TTTTTTTATTTATGCAGAGGCCGAGGCCGCCTCGGCCTCTGAGCTATTCCAGAAGTAGTGAGGAGGCTTT
TTTGGAGGCCTAGGCTTTTGCAAAAAGCTCCCCGTGGCACGACAGGTTTCCCGACTGGAAAGCGGGCAGT
GAGCGCAACGCAATTAATGTGAGTTAGCTCACTCATTAGGCACCCCAGGCTTTACACTTTATGCTTCCGG
CTCGTATGTTGTGTGGAATTGTGAGCGGATAACAATTTCACACAGGAAACAGCTATGACATGATTACGAA
TTTCACAAATAAAGCATTTTTTTCACTGCATTCTAGTTGTGGTTTGTCCAAACTCATCAATGTATCTTAT
CATGTCTGGATCAACTGGATAACTCAAGCTAACCAAAATCATCCCAAACTTCCCACCCCATACCCTATTA
CCACTGCCAATTACCTGTGGTTTCATTTACTCTAAACCTGTGATTCCTCTGAATTATTTTCATTTTAAAG
AAATTGTATTTGTTAAATATGTACTACAAACTTAGTAGTTGGAAGGGCTAATTCACTCCCAAAGAAGACA
AGATATCCTTGATCTGTGGATCTACCACACACAAGGCTACTTCCCTGATTAGCAGAACTACACACCAGGG
CCAGGGGTCAGATATCCACTGACCTTTGGATGGTGCTACAAGCTAGTACCAGTTGAGCCAGATAAGGTAG
AAGAGGCCAATAAAGGAGAGAACACCAGCTTGTTACACCCTGTGAGCCTGCATGGGATGGATGACCCGGA
GAGAGAAGTGTTAGAGTGGAGGTTTGACAGCCGCCTAGCATTTCATCACGTGGCCCGAGAGCTGCATCCG
GAGTACTTCAAGAACTGCTGATATCGAGCTTGCTACAAGGGACTTTCCGCTGGGGACTTTCCAGGGAGGC
GTGGCCTGGGCGGGACTGGGGAGTGGCGAGCCCTCAGATCCTGCATATAAGCAGCTGCTTTTTGCCTGTA
CTGGGTCTCTCTGGTTAGACCAGATCTGAGCCTGGGAGCTCTCTGGCTAACTAGGGAACCCACTGCTTAA
GCCTCAATAAAGCTTGCCTTGAGTGCTTCAAGTAGTGTGTGCCCGTCTGTTGTGTGACTCTGGTAACTAG
AGATCCCTCAGACCCTTTTAGTCAGTGTGGAAAATCTCTAGCAGTGGCGCCCGAACAGGGACTTGAAAGC
GAAAGGGAAACCAGAGGAGCTCTCTCGACGCAGGACTCGGCTTGCTGAAGCGCGCACGGCAAGAGGCGAG
GGGCGGCGACTGGTGAGTACGCCAAAAATTTTGACTAGCGGAGGCTAGAAGGAGAGAGATGGGTGCGAGA
GCGTCAGTATTAAGCGGGGGAGAATTAGATCGCGATGGGAAAAAATTCGGTTAAGGCCAGGGGGAAAGAA
AAAATATAAATTAAAACATATAGTATGGGCAAGCAGGGAGCTAGAACGATTCGCAGTTAATCCTGGCCTG
TTAGAAACATCAGAAGGCTGTAGACAAATACTGGGACAGCTACAACCATCCCTTCAGACAGGATCAGAAG
AACTTAGATCATTATATAATACAGTAGCAACCCTCTATTGTGTGCATCAAAGGATAGAGATAAAAGACAC
CAAGGAAGCTTTAGACAAGATAGAGGAAGAGCAAAACAAAAGTAAGACCACCGCACAGCAAGCGGCCGGC
CGCTGATCTTCAGACCTGGAGGAGGAGATATGAGGGACAATTGGAGAAGTGAATTATATAAATATAAAGT
AGTAAAAATTGAACCATTAGGAGTAGCACCCACCAAGGCAAAGAGAAGAGTGGTGCAGAGAGAAAAAAGA
GCAGTGGGAATAGGAGCTTTGTTCCTTGGGTTCTTGGGAGCAGCAGGAAGCACTATGGGCGCAGCGTCAA
TGACGCTGACGGTACAGGCCAGACAATTATTGTCTGGTATAGTGCAGCAGCAGAACAATTTGCTGAGGGC
TATTGAGGCGCAACAGCATCTGTTGCAACTCACAGTCTGGGGCATCAAGCAGCTCCAGGCAAGAATCCTG
GCTGTGGAAAGATACCTAAAGGATCAACAGCTCCTGGGGATTTGGGGTTGCTCTGGAAAACTCATTTGCA
CCACTGCTGTGCCTTGGAATGCTAGTTGGAGTAATAAATCTCTGGAACAGATTTGGAATCACACGACCTG
GATGGAGTGGGACAGAGAAATTAACAATTACACAAGCTTAATACACTCCTTAATTGAAGAATCGCAAAAC
CAGCAAGAAAAGAATGAACAAGAATTATTGGAATTAGATAAATGGGCAAGTTTGTGGAATTGGTTTAACA
TAACAAATTGGCTGTGGTATATAAAATTATTCATAATGATAGTAGGAGGCTTGGTAGGTTTAAGAATAGT
TTTTGCTGTACTTTCTATAGTGAATAGAGTTAGGCAGGGATATTCACCATTATCGTTTCAGACCCACCTC
CCAACCCCGAGGGGACCCGACAGGCCCGAAGGAATAGAAGAAGAAGGTGGAGAGAGAGACAGAGACAGAT
CCATTCGATTAGTGAACGGATCTCGACGGTATCGCCGAATTCACAAATGGCAGTATTCATCCACAATTTT
AAAAGAAAAGGGGGGATTGGGGGGTACAGTGCAGGGGAAAGAATAGTAGACATAATAGCAACAGACATAC
AAACTAAAGAATTACAAAAACAAATTACAAAAATTCAAAATTTTCGGGTTTATTACAGGGACAGCAGAGA
TCCAGTTTGGACTAGTCCACACCCTAACTGACACACTCGAGTTTACCACTCCCTATCAGTGATAGAGAAA
AGTGAAAGTCGAGTTTACCACTCCCTATCAGTGATAGAGAAAAGTGAAAGTCGAGTTTACCACTCCCTAT
CAGTGATAGAGAAAAGTGAAAGTCGAGTTTACCACTCCCTATCAGTGATAGAGAAAAGTGAAAGTNNNNN
NNNNNNNNNNNNNNNNNNNNNNNNNNNNNNNNNNNNNNNNNNNNNNNNNNNNNNNNNNNNNNNNNNNNNN
NNNNNNNNNNNNNNNNNNNNNNNNNCGAGCTCGGTACCCGGGTCGAGGTAGGCATGTACGGTGGGAGGCC
TATATAAGCAGAGCTCGTTTAGTGAACCGTCAGATCGCCTGGAGACGCCATCCACGCTGTTTTGACCTCC
ATAGAAGACACCGGGACCGATCCAGCCTGCGGCCACCACCGGTATGAGCAGCCCGGATGCGGGATACGCC
AGTGACGACCAGAGCCAGACCCAGAGCGCGCTGCCCGCGGTGATGGCCGGGCTGGGCCCCTGCCCCTGGG
CCGAGTCGCTGAGCCCCATCGGGGACATGAAGGTGAAGGGCGAGGCGCCGGCGAACAGCGGAGCACCGGC
CGGGGCCGCGGGCCGAGCCAAGGGCGAGTCCCGTATCCGGCGGCCGATGAACGCTTTCATGGTGTGGGCT
AAGGACGAGCGCAAGCGGCTGGCGCAGCAGAATCCAGACCTGCACAACGCCGAGTTGAGCAAGATGCTGG
GCAAGTCGTGGAAGGCGCTGACGCTGGCGGAAAAGCGGCCCTTCGTGGAGGAAGCATGCCGGCTGCGCGT
GCAGCACATGCAGGACCACCCCAACTACAAGTACCGGCCGCGGCGGCGCAAGCAGGTGAAGCGGCTGAAG
CGGGTGGAGGGCGGCTTCCTGCACGGCCTGGCTGAGCCGCAGGCGGCCGCGCTGGGCCCCGAGGGCGGCC
GCGTGGCCATGGACGGCCTGGGCCTCCAGTTCCCCGAGCAGGGCTTCCCCGCCGGCCCGCCGCTGCTGCC
TCCGCACATGGGCGGCCACTACCGCGACTGCCAGAGTCTGGGCGCGCCTCCGCTCGACGGCTACCCGTTG
CCCACGCCCGACACGTCCCCGCTGGACGGCGTGGACCCCGACCCGGCTTTCTTCGCCGCCCCGATGCCCG
GGGACTGCCCGGCGGCCGGCACCTACAGCTACGCGCAGGTCTCGGACTACGCTGGCCCCCCGGAGCCTCC
CGCCGGTCCCATGCACCCCCGACTCGGCCCAGAGCCCGCGGGTCCCTCGATTCCGGGCCTCCTGGCGCCA
CCCAGCGCCCTTCACGTGTACTACGGCGCGATGGGCTCGCCCGGGGCGGGCGGCGGGCGCGGCTTCCAGA
TGCAGCCGCAACACCAGCACCAGCACCAGCACCAGCACCACCCCCCGGGCCCCGGACAGCCGTCGCCCCC
TCCGGAGGCACTGCCCTGCCGGGACGGCACGGACCCCAGTCAGCCCGCCGAGCTCCTCGGGGAGGTGGAC
CGCACGGAATTTGAACAGTATCTGCACTTCGTGTGCAAGCCTGAGATGGGCCTCCCCTACCAGGGGCATG
ACTCCGGTGTGAATCTCCCCGACAGCCACGGGGCCATTTCCTCGGTGGTGTCCGACGCCAGCTCCGCGGT
ATATTACTGCAACTATCCTGACGTGTGAGTCGACATCGATAGATCCTAATCAACCTCTGGATTACAAAAT
TTGTGAAAGATTGACTGGTATTCTTAACTATGTTGCTCCTTTTACGCTATGTGGATACGCTGCTTTAATG
CCTTTGTATCATGCTATTGCTTCCCGTATGGCTTTCATTTTCTCCTCCTTGTATAAATCCTGGTTGCTGT
CTCTTTATGAGGAGTTGTGGCCCGTTGTCAGGCAACGTGGCGTGGTGTGCACTGTGTTTGCTGACGCAAC
CCCCACTGGTTGGGGCATTGCCACCACCTGTCAGCTCCTTTCCGGGACTTTCGCTTTCCCCCTCCCTATT
GCCACGGCGGAACTCATCGCCGCCTGCCTTGCCCGCTGCTGGACAGGGGCTCGGCTGTTGGGCACTGACA
ATTCCGTGGTGTTGTCGGGGAAATCATCGTCCTTTCCTTGGCTGCTCGCCTGTGTTGCCACCTGGATTCT
GCGCGGGACGTCCTTCTGCTACGTCCCTTCGGCCCTCAATCCAGCGGACCTTCCTTCCCGCGGCCTGCTG
CCGGCTCTGCGGCCTCTTCCGCGTCTTCGCCTTCGCCCTCAGACGAGTCGGATCTCCCTTTGGGCCGCCT
CCCCGCCTGGTACCTTTAAGACCAATGACTTACAAGGCAGCTGTAGATCTTAGCCACTTTTTAAAAGAAA
AGGGGGGACTGGAAGGGCTAATTCACTCCCAACGAAGACAAGATCACCTGCAGGACAGGCGCGCCATAAC
TTCGTATAGCATACATTATACGAAGTTATCTGCTTTTTGCTTGTACTGGGTCTCTCTGGTTAGACCAGAT
CTGAGCCTGGGAGCTCTCTGGCTAACTAGGGAACCCACTGCTTAAGCCTCAATAAAGCTTGCCTTGAGTG
CTTCAAGTAGTGTGTGCCCGTCTGTTGTGTGACTCTGGTAACTAGAGATCCCTCAGACCCTTTTAGTCAG
TGTGGAAAATCTCTAGCA
